>Addgene plasmid #227189 | pKDC.109 | addgene full sequence | sequence record 449194 | Addgene NGS Result
GGGGAATTGTGAGCGGATAACAATTCCCCTGTAGAAATAATTTTGTTTAACTTTAATAAGGAGATATACC
ATGGATAAGAAATACTCAATAGGCTTAGATATCGGCACAAATAGCGTCGGATGGGCGGTGATCACTGATG
AATATAAGGTTCCGTCTAAAAAGTTCAAGGTTCTGGGAAATACAGACCGCCACAGTATCAAAAAAAATCT
TATAGGGGCTCTTTTATTTGACAGTGGAGAGACAGCGGAAGCGACTCGTCTCAAACGGACAGCTCGTAGA
AGGTATACACGTCGGAAGAATCGTATTTGTTATCTACAGGAGATTTTTTCAAATGAGATGGCGAAAGTAG
ATGATAGTTTCTTTCATCGACTTGAAGAGTCTTTTTTGGTGGAAGAAGACAAGAAGCATGAACGTCATCC
TATTTTTGGAAATATAGTAGATGAAGTTGCTTATCATGAGAAATATCCAACTATCTATCATCTGCGAAAA
AAATTGGTAGATTCTACTGATAAAGCGGATTTGCGCTTAATCTATTTGGCCTTAGCGCATATGATTAAGT
TTCGTGGTCATTTTTTGATTGAGGGAGATTTAAATCCTGATAATAGTGATGTGGACAAACTATTTATCCA
GTTGGTACAAACCTACAATCAATTATTTGAAGAAAACCCTATTAACGCAAGTGGAGTAGATGCTAAAGCG
ATTCTTTCTGCACGATTGAGTAAATCAAGACGATTAGAAAATCTCATTGCTCAGCTCCCCGGTGAGAAGA
AAAATGGCTTATTTGGGAATCTCATTGCTTTGTCATTGGGTTTGACCCCTAATTTTAAATCAAATTTTGA
TTTGGCAGAAGATGCTAAATTACAGCTTTCAAAAGATACTTACGATGATGATTTAGATAATTTATTGGCG
CAAATTGGAGATCAATATGCTGATTTGTTTTTGGCAGCTAAGAATTTATCAGATGCTATTTTACTTTCAG
ATATCCTAAGAGTAAATACTGAAATAACTAAGGCTCCCCTATCAGCTTCAATGATTAAACGCTACGATGA
ACATCATCAAGACTTGACTCTTTTAAAAGCTTTAGTTCGACAACAACTTCCAGAAAAGTATAAAGAAATC
TTTTTTGATCAATCAAAAAACGGATATGCAGGTTATATTGATGGGGGAGCTAGCCAAGAAGAATTTTATA
AATTTATCAAACCAATTTTAGAAAAAATGGATGGTACTGAGGAATTATTGGTGAAACTAAATCGTGAAGA
TTTGCTGCGCAAGCAACGGACCTTTGACAACGGCTCTATTCCCCATCAAATTCACTTGGGTGAGCTGCAT
GCTATTTTGAGAAGACAAGAAGACTTTTATCCATTTTTAAAAGACAATCGTGAGAAGATTGAAAAAATCT
TGACTTTTCGAATTCCTTATTATGTTGGTCCATTGGCGCGTGGCAATAGTCGTTTTGCATGGATGACTCG
GAAGTCTGAAGAAACAATTACCCCATGGAATTTTGAAGAAGTTGTCGATAAAGGTGCTTCAGCTCAATCA
TTTATTGAACGCATGACAAACTTTGATAAAAATCTTCCAAATGAAAAAGTACTACCAAAACATAGTTTGC
TTTATGAGTATTTTACGGTTTATAACGAATTGACAAAGGTCAAATATGTTACTGAAGGAATGCGAAAACC
AGCATTTCTTTCAGGTGAACAGAAGAAAGCCATTGTTGATTTACTCTTCAAAACAAATCGAAAAGTAACC
GTTAAGCAATTAAAAGAAGATTATTTCAAAAAAATAGAATGTTTTGATAGTGTTGAAATTTCAGGAGTTG
AAGATAGATTTAATGCTTCATTAGGTACCTACCATGATTTGCTAAAAATTATTAAAGATAAAGATTTTTT
GGATAATGAAGAAAATGAAGATATCTTAGAGGATATTGTTTTAACATTGACCTTATTTGAAGATAGGGAG
ATGATTGAGGAAAGACTTAAAACATATGCTCACCTCTTTGATGATAAGGTGATGAAACAGCTTAAACGTC
GCCGTTATACTGGTTGGGGACGTTTGTCTCGAAAATTGATTAATGGTATTAGGGATAAGCAATCTGGCAA
AACAATATTAGATTTTTTGAAATCAGATGGTTTTGCCAATCGCAATTTTATGCAGCTGATCCATGATGAT
AGTTTGACATTTAAAGAAGACATTCAAAAAGCACAAGTGTCTGGACAAGGCGATAGTTTACATGAACATA
TTGCAAATTTAGCTGGTAGCCCTGCTATTAAAAAAGGTATTTTACAGACTGTAAAAGTTGTTGATGAATT
GGTCAAAGTAATGGGGCGGCATAAGCCAGAAAATATCGTTATTGAAATGGCACGTGAAAATCAGACAACT
CAAAAGGGCCAGAAAAATTCGCGAGAGCGTATGAAACGAATCGAAGAAGGTATCAAAGAATTAGGAAGTC
AGATTCTTAAAGAGCATCCTGTTGAAAATACTCAATTGCAAAATGAAAAGCTCTATCTCTATTATCTCCA
AAATGGAAGAGACATGTATGTGGACCAAGAATTAGATATTAATCGTTTAAGTGATTATGATGTCGATCAC
ATTGTTCCACAAAGTTTCCTTAAAGACGATTCAATAGACAATAAGGTCTTAACGCGTTCTGATAAAAATC
GTGGTAAATCGGATAACGTTCCAAGTGAAGAAGTAGTCAAAAAGATGAAAAACTATTGGAGACAACTTCT
AAACGCCAAGTTAATCACTCAACGTAAGTTTGATAATTTAACGAAAGCTGAACGTGGAGGTTTGAGTGAA
CTTGATAAAGCTGGTTTTATCAAACGCCAATTGGTTGAAACTCGCCAAATCACTAAGCATGTGGCACAAA
TTTTGGATAGTCGCATGAATACTAAATACGATGAAAATGATAAACTTATTCGAGAGGTTAAAGTGATTAC
CTTAAAATCTAAATTAGTTTCTGACTTCCGAAAAGATTTCCAATTCTATAAAGTACGTGAGATTAACAAT
TACCATCATGCCCATGATGCGTATCTAAATGCCGTCGTTGGAACTGCTTTGATTAAGAAATATCCAAAAC
TTGAATCGGAGTTTGTCTATGGTGATTATAAAGTTTATGATGTTCGTAAAATGATTGCTAAGTCTGAGCA
AGAAATAGGCAAAGCAACCGCAAAATATTTCTTTTACTCTAATATCATGAACTTCTTCAAAACAGAAATT
ACACTTGCAAATGGAGAGATTCGCAAACGCCCTCTAATCGAAACTAATGGGGAAACTGGAGAAATTGTCT
GGGATAAAGGGCGAGATTTTGCCACAGTGCGCAAAGTATTGTCCATGCCCCAAGTCAATATTGTCAAGAA
AACAGAAGTACAGACAGGCGGATTCTCCAAGGAGTCAATTTTACCAAAAAGAAATTCGGACAAGCTTATT
GCTCGTAAAAAAGACTGGGATCCAAAAAAATATGGTGGTTTTGATAGTCCAACGGTAGCTTATTCAGTCC
TAGTGGTTGCTAAGGTGGAAAAAGGGAAATCGAAGAAGTTAAAATCCGTTAAAGAGTTACTAGGGATCAC
AATTATGGAAAGAAGTTCCTTTGAAAAAAATCCGATTGACTTTTTAGAAGCTAAAGGATATAAGGAAGTT
AAAAAAGACTTAATCATTAAACTACCTAAATATAGTCTTTTTGAGTTAGAAAACGGTCGTAAACGGATGC
TGGCTAGTGCCGGAGAATTACAAAAAGGAAATGAGCTGGCTCTGCCAAGCAAATATGTGAATTTTTTATA
TTTAGCTAGTCATTATGAAAAGTTGAAGGGTAGTCCAGAAGATAACGAACAAAAACAATTGTTTGTGGAG
CAGCATAAGCATTATTTAGATGAGATTATTGAGCAAATCAGTGAATTTTCTAAGCGTGTTATTTTAGCAG
ATGCCAATTTAGATAAAGTTCTTAGTGCATATAACAAACATAGAGACAAACCAATACGTGAACAAGCAGA
AAATATTATTCATTTATTTACGTTGACGAATCTTGGAGCTCCCGCTGCTTTTAAATATTTTGATACAACA
ATTGATCGTAAACGATATACGTCTACAAAAGAAGTTTTAGATGCCACTCTTATCCATCAATCCATCACTG
GTCTTTATGAAACACGCATTGATTTGAGTCAGCTAGGAGGTGACTAACTGCTGCCACCGCTGAGCAATAA
CTAGCATAACCCCTTGGGGCCTCTAAACGGGTCTTGAGGGGTTTTTTGCTGAAACCTCAGGCATTTGAGA
AGCACACGGTCACACTGCTTCCGGTAGTCAATAAACCGGTAAACCAGCAATAGACATAAGCGGCTATTTA
ACGACCCTGCCCTGAACCGACGACCGGGTCATCGTGGCCGGATCTTGCGGCCCCTCGGCTTGAACGAATT
GTTAGACATTATTTGCCGACTACCTTGGTGATCTCGCCTTTCACGTAGTGGACAAATTCTTCCAACTGAT
CTGCGCGCGAGGCCAAGCGATCTTCTTCTTGTCCAAGATAAGCCTGTCTAGCTTCAAGTATGACGGGCTG
ATACTGGGCCGGCAGGCGCTCCATTGCCCAGTCGGCAGCGACATCCTTCGGCGCGATTTTGCCGGTTACT
GCGCTGTACCAAATGCGGGACAACGTAAGCACTACATTTCGCTCATCGCCAGCCCAGTCGGGCGGCGAGT
TCCATAGCGTTAAGGTTTCATTTAGCGCCTCAAATAGATCCTGTTCAGGAACCGGATCAAAGAGTTCCTC
CGCCGCTGGACCTACCAAGGCAACGCTATGTTCTCTTGCTTTTGTCAGCAAGATAGCCAGATCAATGTCG
ATCGTGGCTGGCTCGAAGATACCTGCAAGAATGTCATTGCGCTGCCATTCTCCAAATTGCAGTTCGCGCT
TAGCTGGATAACGCCACGGAATGATGTCGTCGTGCACAACAATGGTGACTTCTACAGCGCGGAGAATCTC
GCTCTCTCCAGGGGAAGCCGAAGTTTCCAAAAGGTCGTTGATCAAAGCTCGCCGCGTTGTTTCATCAAGC
CTTACGGTCACCGTAACCAGCAAATCAATATCACTGTGTGGCTTCAGGCCGCCATCCACTGCGGAGCCGT
ACAAATGTACGGCCAGCAACGTCGGTTCGAGATGGCGCTCGATGACGCCAACTACCTCTGATAGTTGAGT
CGATACTTCGGCGATCACCGCTTCCCTCATACTCTTCCTTTTTCAATATTATTGAAGCATTTATCAGGGT
TATTGTCTCATGAGCGGATACATATTTGAATGTATTTAGAAAAATAAACAAATAGCTAGCTCACTCGGTC
GCTACGCTCCGGGCGTGAGACTGCGGCGGGCGCTGCGGACACATACAAAGTTACCCACAGATTCCGTGGA
TAAGCAGGGGACTAACATGTGAGGCAAAACAGCAGGGCCGCGCCGGTGGCGTTTTTCCATAGGCTCCGCC
CTCCTGCCAGAGTTCACATAAACAGACGCTTTTCCGGTGCATCTGTGGGAGCCGTGAGGCTCAACCATGA
ATCTGACAGTACGGGCGAAACCCGACAGGACTTAAAGATCCCCACCGTTTCCGGCGGGTCGCTCCCTCTT
GCGCTCTCCTGTTCCGACCCTGCCGTTTACCGGATACCTGTTCCGCCTTTCTCCCTTACGGGAAGTGTGG
CGCTTTCTCATAGCTCACACACTGGTATCTCGGCTCGGTGTAGGTCGTTCGCTCCAAGCTGGGCTGTAAG
CAAGAACTCCCCGTTCAGCCCGACTGCTGCGCCTTATCCGGTAACTGTTCACTTGAGTCCAACCCGGAAA
AGCACGGTAAAACGCCACTGGCAGCAGCCATTGGTAACTGGGAGTTCGCAGAGGATTTGTTTAGCTAAAC
ACGCGGTTGCTCTTGAAGTGTGCGCCAAAGTCCGGCTACACTGGAAGGACAGATTTGGTTGCTGTGCTCT
GCGAAAGCCAGTTACCACGGTTAAGCAGTTCCCCAACTGACTTAACCTTCGATCAAACCACCTCCCCAGG
TGGTTTTTTCGTTTACAGGGCAAAAGATTACGCGCAGAAAAAAAGGATCTCAAGAAGATCCTTTGATCTT
TTCTACTGAACCGCTCTAGATTTCAGTGCAATTTATCTCTTCAAATGTAGCACCTGAAGTCAGCCCCATA
CGATATAAGTTGTAATTCTCATGTTAGTCATGCCCCGCGCCCACCGGAAGGAGCTGACTGGGTTGAAGGC
TCTCAAGGGCATCGGTCGAGATCCCGGTGCCTAATGAGTGAGCTAACTTACATTAATTGCGTTGCGCTCA
CTGCCCGCTTTCCAGTCGGGAAACCTGTCGTGCCAGCTGCATTAATGAATCGGCCAACGCGCGGGGAGAG
GCGGTTTGCGTATTGGGCGCCAGGGTGGTTTTTCTTTTCACCAGTGAGACGGGCAACAGCTGATTGCCCT
TCACCGCCTGGCCCTGAGAGAGTTGCAGCAAGCGGTCCACGCTGGTTTGCCCCAGCAGGCGAAAATCCTG
TTTGATGGTGGTTAACGGCGGGATATAACATGAGCTGTCTTCGGTATCGTCGTATCCCACTACCGAGATG
TCCGCACCAACGCGCAGCCCGGACTCGGTAATGGCGCGCATTGCGCCCAGCGCCATCTGATCGTTGGCAA
CCAGCATCGCAGTGGGAACGATGCCCTCATTCAGCATTTGCATGGTTTGTTGAAAACCGGACATGGCACT
CCAGTCGCCTTCCCGTTCCGCTATCGGCTGAATTTGATTGCGAGTGAGATATTTATGCCAGCCAGCCAGA
CGCAGACGCGCCGAGACAGAACTTAATGGGCCCGCTAACAGCGCGATTTGCTGGTGACCCAATGCGACCA
GATGCTCCACGCCCAGTCGCGTACCGTCTTCATGGGAGAAAATAATACTGTTGATGGGTGTCTGGTCAGA
GACATCAAGAAATAACGCCGGAACATTAGTGCAGGCAGCTTCCACAGCAATGGCATCCTGGTCATCCAGC
GGATAGTTAATGATCAGCCCACTGACGCGTTGCGCGAGAAGATTGTGCACCGCCGCTTTACAGGCTTCGA
CGCCGCTTCGTTCTACCATCGACACCACCACGCTGGCACCCAGTTGATCGGCGCGAGATTTAATCGCCGC
GACAATTTGCGACGGCGCGTGCAGGGCCAGACTGGAGGTGGCAACGCCAATCAGCAACGACTGTTTGCCC
GCCAGTTGTTGTGCCACGCGGTTGGGAATGTAATTCAGCTCCGCCATCGCCGCTTCCACTTTTTCCCGCG
TTTTCGCAGAAACGTGGCTGGCCTGGTTCACCACGCGGGAAACGGTCTGATAAGAGACACCGGCATACTC
TGCGACATCGTATAACGTTACTGGTTTCACATTCACCACCCTGAATTGACTCTCTTCCGGGCGCTATCAT
GCCATACCGCGAAAGGTTTTGCGCCATTCGATGGTGTCCGGGATCTCGACGCTCTCCCTTATGCGACTCC
TGCATTAGGAAATTAATACGACTCACTATA
Features (pLannotate 1.2.2; 13 found; start..end, strand, type, name):
      3..27      +  protein_bind   lac operator: The lac repressor binds to the lac operator to inhibit transcription in E. coli. This inhibition can be relieved by adding lactose or isopropyl-β-D-thiogalactopyranoside (IPTG). lac repressor encoded by lacI
     42..64      +  RBS            RBS: efficient ribosome binding site from bacteriophage T7 gene 10 (Olins and Rangwala, 1989)
     71..4174    +  CDS            cas9: CAS9_STRP1 - Also known as csn1 From Streptococcus pyogenes serotype M1.
   4201..4248    +  terminator     T7 terminator: transcription terminator for bacteriophage T7 RNA polymerase
   4419..5210    -  CDS            SmR: aminoglycoside adenylyltransferase (Murphy, 1985); aadA; confers resistance to spectinomycin and streptomycin
   5211..5302    -  promoter       AmpR promoter: bla
   5350..6088    -  rep_origin     CloDF13 ori: Plasmids containing the CloDF13 (CDF) origin of replication can be propagated in E. coli cells that contain additional plasmids with compatible origins.
   6185..6249    -  CDS            TcR (fragment): tetracycline efflux protein; tet; confers resistance to tetracycline
   6264..6285    -  protein_bind   CAP binding site: CAP binding activates transcription in the presence of cAMP. E. coli catabolite activator protein
   6298..7380    -  CDS            lacI: lac repressor; lacI; The lac repressor binds to the lac operator to inhibit transcription in E. coli. This inhibition can be relieved by adding lactose or isopropyl-β-D-thiogalactopyranoside (IPTG).
   7381..7458    -  promoter       lacI promoter: lacI
   7466..7501    -  CDS            TcR (fragment): tetracycline efflux protein; tet; confers resistance to tetracycline
   7504..2       +  promoter       T7 promoter (across the origin): promoter for bacteriophage T7 RNA polymerase
