[The description below was written by a language model from this plasmid's Addgene catalogue record and pLannotate feature annotations shown in this document.]
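Description:
pKDC.109 is a bacterial expression plasmid that places Streptococcus pyogenes Cas9 (SpyCas9) under IPTG-inducible T7 control. The record names its backbone as pCFDuet. The 7.5 kb sequence carries the elements typical of a Duet-type vector: a CloDF13 (CDF) origin of replication, which is compatible with plasmids bearing other common origins and so allows co-maintenance with additional constructs in the same E. coli cell, and an aadA (SmR) aminoglycoside adenylyltransferase gene driven by the bla (AmpR) promoter, giving spectinomycin/streptomycin resistance for selection. The catalogue lists the plasmid as high copy. Two very short annotations matching a tetracycline resistance gene flank the lacI region; these are small fragments rather than a functional marker.

The expression cassette consists of a T7 promoter (spanning the numbering origin of the circular sequence) followed immediately by a lac operator, the efficient ribosome binding site from phage T7 gene 10, the full-length cas9 coding sequence, and a T7 terminator. No epitope tags or localization signals are annotated on Cas9. A divergently oriented lacI gene with its own promoter supplies lac repressor, which binds the operator and holds transcription off until IPTG is added. Expression also requires a host that provides T7 RNA polymerase. No guide RNA cassette is annotated, so targeting RNAs would have to be supplied from another source. The insert was assembled by Gibson cloning. The associated publication concerns continuous multiplexed phage genome editing with recombitrons, which suggests use as an inducible Cas9 source in that context, although the record itself states only that the plasmid provides T7, IPTG-driven Cas9.
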