Addgene plasmid #227189: pKDC.109
Purpose: T7 IPTG-driven Cas9
Depositing lab: Seth Shipman. Depositing organization: J. David Gladstone Institutes. Publication: Continuous multiplexed phage genome editing using recombitrons. Fishman CB, Crawford KD, Bhattarai-Kline S, Poola D, Zhang K, Gonzalez-Delgado A, Rojas-Montero M, Shipman SL. Nat Biotechnol. 2024 Sep 5. doi: 10.1038/s41587-024-02370-5. PubMed 39237706.
Backbone
  Vector backbone: pCFDuet
  Vector type: Bacterial Expression
Growth in bacteria
  Bacterial resistance: Spectinomycin, 50 μg/mL
  Growth temperature: 37°C
  Growth strain: DH5alpha
  Copy number: High Copy
Gene/Insert
  Gene/Insert name: SpyCas9
  Species: S. pyogenes
  Cloning method: Gibson Cloning
Terms and licenses: Academic/Nonprofit Terms; Industry Terms: Not Available to Industry
How to cite: pKDC.109 was a gift from Seth Shipman (Addgene plasmid # 227189 ; http://n2t.net/addgene:227189 ; RRID:Addgene_227189)
